Addgene plasmid #89728: pCDF-casBCDE(+6)
Purpose: Expresses the Cascade subunits Cse2, Cas7, Cas5, Cas6e and pre-crRNA containing a longer version of the wt spacer (+6) extended by 6 nucleotides at the leader-distal end.
Depositing lab: Konstantin Kuznedelov & Konstantin Severinov. Depositing organization: Rutgers, The State University of New Jersey. Publication: Altered stoichiometry Escherichia coli Cascade complexes with shortened CRISPR RNA spacers are capable of interference and primed adaptation. Kuznedelov K, Mekler V, Lemak S, Tokmina-Lukaszewska M, Datsenko KA, Jain I, Savitskaya E, Mallon J, Shmakov S, Bothner B, Bailey S, Yakunin AF, Severinov K, Semenova E. Nucleic Acids Res. 2016 Dec 15;44(22):10849-10861. Epub 2016 Oct 13. 10.1093/nar/gkw914 PubMed 27738137.
Backbone
  Vector backbone: pCDF-casBCDE
  Backbone manufacturer: PMID:26013814
  Vector type: Bacterial Expression
Growth in bacteria
  Bacterial resistance: Streptomycin, 50 μg/mL
  Growth temperature: 37°C
  Growth strain: DH5alpha
  Copy number: High Copy
Gene/Insert
  Gene/Insert name: CRISPR array (alt name: CRISPR mini-cassette)
  Mutation: Derivative CRISPR array containing a longer version of the wt spacer (+6) extended by 6 nucleotides at the leader-distal end.
  Cloning method: Restriction Enzyme; 5′ cloning site XhoI (not destroyed); 3′ cloning site AvrII (not destroyed)
  Sequencing primers: 5′ Unknown; 3′ T7term
Terms and licenses: Academic/Nonprofit Terms; Industry Terms: Not Available to Industry
How to cite: pCDF-casBCDE(+6) was a gift from Konstantin Kuznedelov & Konstantin Severinov (Addgene plasmid # 89728 ; http://n2t.net/addgene:89728 ; RRID:Addgene_89728)
