[The description below was written by a language model from this plasmid's Addgene catalogue record and pLannotate feature annotations shown in this document.]
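Description:
pCDF-casBCDE(+6) is a bacterial expression plasmid built on the pCDF-casBCDE backbone for producing most of the Escherichia coli type I-E Cascade complex together with a modified CRISPR RNA. It replicates from the CloDF13 (CDF) origin, which is compatible with other common origins and so allows co-maintenance with additional plasmids in the same cell. Selection is through the aadA (SmR) gene, which confers streptomycin/spectinomycin resistance and is driven by the AmpR promoter. A lacI gene with its own promoter supplies the lac repressor.

Expression is controlled by a T7 promoter followed by a lac operator and the T7 gene 10 ribosome binding site, giving IPTG-inducible transcription in hosts that supply T7 RNA polymerase. The annotated reading frames follow in operon order: casB (Cse2), preceded by an N-terminal Strep-Tag II and an HRV 3C protease cleavage site, which would permit affinity capture and tag removal, then casC (Cas7), casD (Cas5) and casE (Cas6e). Downstream of casE and upstream of the T7 terminator lies the region where the CRISPR mini-cassette was cloned between XhoI and AvrII. The feature table does not annotate the array itself, and the short M13 gene VIII, SET1 and TcR fragment calls are probably spurious matches. According to the record, this array carries a version of the wild-type spacer lengthened by six nucleotides at its leader-distal end. Cas6e is the subunit that normally processes such pre-crRNA into mature crRNA.

No gene for the large Cascade subunit or for Cas3 is annotated on this plasmid. The associated publication concerns Cascade complexes with altered crRNA spacer length and subunit stoichiometry, and their capacity for interference and primed adaptation.
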