Features (pLannotate 1.2.2; 21 found; start..end, strand, type, name):
      7..23      +  protein_bind   lac operator: The lac repressor binds to the lac operator to inhibit transcription in E. coli. This inhibition can be relieved by adding lactose or isopropyl-β-D-thiogalactopyranoside (IPTG). lac repressor encoded by lacI
     42..64      +  RBS            RBS: efficient ribosome binding site from bacteriophage T7 gene 10 (Olins and Rangwala, 1989)
     80..103     +  CDS            Strep-Tag II: peptide that binds Strep-Tactin®, an engineered form of streptavidin
    110..133     +  CDS            HRV 3C site: recognition and cleavage site for human rhinovirus 3C and PreScission proteases
    143..622     +  CDS            casB: CSE2_ECOLI - Also known as cse2, ygcK. Experimental evidence at protein level: Swiss-Prot protein existence level 1. A component of Cascade, which participates in CRISPR interference, the third stage of CRISPR immunity. Cascade binds both crRNA and in a sequence-specific manner negatively supercoiled dsDNA target. This leads to the formation of an R-loop in which the crRNA binds the target DNA, displacing the noncomplementary strand. Cas3 is recruited to Cascade, nicks target DNA and then unwinds and cleaves the target, leading to DNA degradation and invader neutralization. From Escherichia co
    638..1726    +  CDS            casC: CASC_ECOLI - Also known as cas4, cse4, ygcJ. Experimental evidence at protein level: Swiss-Prot protein existence level 1. A component of Cascade, which participates in CRISPR interference, the third stage of CRISPR immunity. Cascade binds both crRNA and in a sequence-specific manner negatively supercoiled dsDNA target. This leads to the formation of an R-loop in which the crRNA binds the target DNA, displacing the noncomplementary strand. Cas3 is recruited to Cascade, nicks target DNA and then unwinds and cleaves the target, leading to DNA degradation and invader neutralization. CasCDE alone
   1732..2403    +  CDS            casD: CAS5_ECOLI - Also known as cas5, ygcI. Experimental evidence at protein level: Swiss-Prot protein existence level 1. A component of Cascade, which participates in CRISPR interference, the third stage of CRISPR immunity. Cascade binds both crRNA and in a sequence-specific manner negatively supercoiled dsDNA target. This leads to the formation of an R-loop in which the crRNA binds the target DNA, displacing the noncomplementary strand. Cas3 is recruited to Cascade, nicks target DNA and then unwinds and cleaves the target, leading to DNA degradation and invader neutralization. CasCDE alone is als
   2393..2989    +  CDS            casE: CAS6_ECOLI - Also known as cas6e, ygcH. Experimental evidence at protein level: Swiss-Prot protein existence level 1. A component of Cascade, which participates in CRISPR interference, the third stage of CRISPR immunity. Cascade binds both crRNA and in a sequence-specific manner negatively supercoiled dsDNA target. This leads to the formation of an R-loop in which the crRNA binds the target DNA, displacing the noncomplementary strand. Cas3 is recruited to Cascade, nicks target DNA and then unwinds and cleaves the target, leading to DNA degradation and invader neutralization. From Escherichia c
   3182..3215    +  CDS            M13 gene VIII (fragment): pVIII; VIII; major coat protein
   3288..3305    +  CDS            SET1 (fragment): solubility-enhancement tag derived from T7 phage gene 10B
   3313..3360    +  terminator     T7 terminator: transcription terminator for bacteriophage T7 RNA polymerase
   3531..4322    -  CDS            SmR: aminoglycoside adenylyltransferase (Murphy, 1985); aadA; confers resistance to spectinomycin and streptomycin
   4323..4414    -  promoter       AmpR promoter: bla
   4462..5143    -  rep_origin     CloDF13 ori (fragment): Plasmids containing the CloDF13 (CDF) origin of replication can be propagated in E. coli cells that contain additional plasmids with compatible origins.
   5168..5265    -  rep_origin     CloDF13 ori (fragment): Plasmids containing the CloDF13 (CDF) origin of replication can be propagated in E. coli cells that contain additional plasmids with compatible origins.
   5362..5426    -  CDS            TcR (fragment): tetracycline efflux protein; tet; confers resistance to tetracycline
   5441..5462    -  protein_bind   CAP binding site: CAP binding activates transcription in the presence of cAMP. E. coli catabolite activator protein
   5475..6557    -  CDS            lacI: lac repressor; lacI; The lac repressor binds to the lac operator to inhibit transcription in E. coli. This inhibition can be relieved by adding lactose or isopropyl-β-D-thiogalactopyranoside (IPTG).
   6558..6635    -  promoter       lacI promoter: lacI
   6643..6678    -  CDS            TcR (fragment): tetracycline efflux protein; tet; confers resistance to tetracycline
   6681..2       +  promoter       T7 promoter (across the origin): promoter for bacteriophage T7 RNA polymerase
>Addgene plasmid #89728 | pCDF-casBCDE(+6) | addgene full sequence | sequence record 177602 | Addgene NGS Result
GGGAAATTGTGAGCGGATAACAATTCCCCTGTAGAAATAATTTTGTTTAACTTTAATAAGGAGATATACC
ATGGCAAGCTGGAGCCACCCGCAGTTCGAAAAGGGTGCACTTGAAGTCCTCTTTCAGGGACCCGGGTACC
AGATGGCTGATGAAATTGATGCAATGGCTTTATATCGAGCCTGGCAACAACTGGATAATGGATCATGTGC
GCAAATTAGACGTGTTTCAGAACCTGATGAATTACGCGATATCCCTGCGTTTTATAGGCTGGTGCAACCT
TTTGGTTGGGAAAACCCACGTCACCAGCAGGCTCTTTTGCGCATGGTGTTTTGCCTGAGCGCAGGAAAGA
ATGTCATCCGACATCAGGACAAAAAATCGGAGCAAACAACAGGTATCTCGTTGGGAAGAGCTTTAGCCAA
TAGTGGAAGAATTAACGAGCGCCGTATCTTTCAATTAATTCGGGCTGACAGAACAGCCGATATGGTCCAG
TTACGTCGATTACTTACTCACGCCGAACCCGTACTTGACTGGCCATTAATGGCCAGGATGTTGACCTGGT
GGGGAAAGCGCGAACGCCAGCAACTTCTGGAAGATTTTGTATTGACCACAAACAAAAATGCGTAAGGAAA
CCTTTCTATGTCTAACTTTATCAATATTCATGTTCTGATCTCTCACAGCCCTTCATGTCTGAACCGCGAC
GATATGAACATGCAGAAAGACGCTATTTTCGGCGGCAAAAGACGAGTAAGAATTTCAAGTCAAAGCCTTA
AACGTGCGATGCGTAAAAGTGGTTATTACGCACAAAATATTGGTGAATCCAGTCTCAGAACCATTCATCT
TGCACAATTACGTGATGTTCTTCGGCAAAAACTTGGTGAACGTTTTGACCAAAAAATCATCGATAAGACA
TTAGCGCTGCTCTCCGGTAAATCAGTTGATGAAGCCGAAAAGATTTCTGCCGATGCGGTTACTCCCTGGG
TTGTGGGAGAAATAGCCTGGTTCTGTGAGCAGGTTGCAAAAGCAGAGGCTGATAATCTGGATGATAAAAA
GCTGCTCAAAGTTCTTAAGGAAGATATTGCCGCCATACGTGTGAATTTACAGCAGGGTGTTGATATTGCG
CTTAGTGGAAGAATGGCAACCAGCGGCATGATGACTGAGTTGGGAAAAGTTGATGGTGCAATGTCCATTG
CGCATGCGATCACTACTCATCAGGTTGATTCTGATATTGACTGGTTCACCGCTGTAGATGATTTACAGGA
ACAAGGTTCTGCACATCTGGGAACTCAGGAATTTTCATCGGGTGTTTTTTATCGTTATGCCAACATTAAC
CTCGCTCAACTTCAGGAAAATTTAGGTGGTGCCTCCAGGGAGCAGGCTCTGGAAATTGCAACCCATGTTG
TTCATATGCTGGCAACAGAGGTCCCTGGAGCAAAACAGCGTACTTATGCCGCTTTTAACCCTGCGGATAT
GGTAATGGTTAATTTCTCCGATATGCCACTTTCTATGGCAAATGCTTTTGAAAAAGCGGTTAAAGCGAAA
GATGGCTTTTTGCAACCGTCTATACAGGCGTTTAATCAATATTGGGATCGCGTTGCCAATGGATATGGTC
TGAACGGAGCTGCTGCGCAATTCAGCTTATCTGATGTAGACCCAATTACTGCTCAAGTTAAACAAATGCC
TACTTTAGAACAGTTAAAATCCTGGGTTCGTAATAATGGCGAGGCGTGAACATGAGATCTTATTTGATCT
TGCGGCTTGCTGGGCCAATGCAAGCCTGGGGGCAGCCGACCTTTGAAGGAACGCGACCTACCGGAAGATT
TCCGACCCGAAGCGGGTTATTAGGGCTACTCGGGGCTTGTCTTGGGATCCAACGTGATGATACTTCTTCA
TTACAGGCGTTATCAGAGAGTGTGCAATTTGCAGTGCGCTGCGATGAACTCATTCTTGACGATCGTCGTG
TGTCTGTAACGGGGTTGCGTGATTACCATACAGTCCTTGGAGCGCGAGAAGATTACCGTGGTTTGAAAAG
TCATGAAACGATTCAAACATGGCGCGAATATTTATGTGATGCCTCCTTTACCGTCGCTCTCTGGTTAACA
CCCCATGCAACGATGGTTATCTCAGAACTTGAAAAAGCAGTATTAAAGCCTCGGTATACACCTTACCTGG
GGCGGAGAAGTTGCCCACTAACACACCCGCTTTTTTTGGGGACATGTCAGGCATCGGATCCTCAGAAGGC
GCTATTAAATTATGAGCCCGTTGGCGGCGATATATATAGTGAGGAATCAGTTACAGGGCATCATTTAAAA
TTTACGGCGCGCGACGAACCGATGATCACCTTGCCTCGACAATTTGCTTCCCGAGAATGGTATGTGATTA
AAGGAGGTATGGATGTATCTCAGTAAAGTCATCATTGCCAGGGCCTGGAGCAGGGATCTTTACCAACTTC
ACCAGGGATTATGGCATTTATTTCCAAACAGACCGGATGCTGCTCGTGATTTTCTTTTTCATGTTGAGAA
GCGAAACACACCAGAAGGCTGTCATGTTTTATTGCAGTCAGCGCAAATGCCTGTTTCAACTGCCGTTGCG
ACAGTCATTAAAACTAAACAGGTTGAATTTCAACTTCAGGTTGGTGTTCCACTCTATTTTCGGCTTCGGG
CAAATCCGATCAAAACTATTCTCGACAATCAAAAGCGCCTGGACAGTAAAGGGAATATTAAACGCTGTCG
GGTTCCGTTAATAAAAGAAGCAGAACAAATCGCGTGGTTGCAACGTAAATTGGGCAATGCGGCGCGCGTT
GAAGATGTGCATCCCATATCGGAACGGCCACAGTATTTTTCTGGTGATGGTAAAAGTGGAAAGATCCAAA
CGGTTTGCTTTGAAGGTGTGCTCACCATCAACGACGCGCCAGCGTTAATAGATCTTGTACAGCAAGGTAT
TGGGCCAGCTAAATCGATGGGATGTGGCTTGCTATCTTTGGCTCCACTGTGAGCGGCCGCACTCGAGATT
TGGATGGTTTAAGGTTGGTGTCTTTTTTACCTGTTTGAAAACAAAGAATTAGCTGATCTTTAATAATAAG
GAAATGTTACATTAAGGTTGGTGGGTTGTTTTTATGGGAAAAAATGCTTTAAGAACAAATGTATACTTTT
AGAGAGTTCCCCGCGCCAGCGGGGATAAACCGCTGTCTTTCGCTGCTGAGGGTGACGATCCCGCATGTAT
GAGTTCCCCGCGCCAGCGGGGATAAACCGAGCTCCCATTTTCAAACCCATCAAGACGCCTTCGCCTAGGC
TGCTGCCACCGCTGAGCAATAACTAGCATAACCCCTTGGGGCCTCTAAACGGGTCTTGAGGGGTTTTTTG
CTGAAACCTCAGGCATTTGAGAAGCACACGGTCACACTGCTTCCGGTAGTCAATAAACCGGTAAACCAGC
AATAGACATAAGCGGCTATTTAACGACCCTGCCCTGAACCGACGACCGGGTCATCGTGGCCGGATCTTGC
GGCCCCTCGGCTTGAACGAATTGTTAGACATTATTTGCCGACTACCTTGGTGATCTCGCCTTTCACGTAG
TGGACAAATTCTTCCAACTGATCTGCGCGCGAGGCCAAGCGATCTTCTTCTTGTCCAAGATAAGCCTGTC
TAGCTTCAAGTATGACGGGCTGATACTGGGCCGGCAGGCGCTCCATTGCCCAGTCGGCAGCGACATCCTT
CGGCGCGATTTTGCCGGTTACTGCGCTGTACCAAATGCGGGACAACGTAAGCACTACATTTCGCTCATCG
CCAGCCCAGTCGGGCGGCGAGTTCCATAGCGTTAAGGTTTCATTTAGCGCCTCAAATAGATCCTGTTCAG
GAACCGGATCAAAGAGTTCCTCCGCCGCTGGACCTACCAAGGCAACGCTATGTTCTCTTGCTTTTGTCAG
CAAGATAGCCAGATCAATGTCGATCGTGGCTGGCTCGAAGATACCTGCAAGAATGTCATTGCGCTGCCAT
TCTCCAAATTGCAGTTCGCGCTTAGCTGGATAACGCCACGGAATGATGTCGTCGTGCACAACAATGGTGA
CTTCTACAGCGCGGAGAATCTCGCTCTCTCCAGGGGAAGCCGAAGTTTCCAAAAGGTCGTTGATCAAAGC
TCGCCGCGTTGTTTCATCAAGCCTTACGGTCACCGTAACCAGCAAATCAATATCACTGTGTGGCTTCAGG
CCGCCATCCACTGCGGAGCCGTACAAATGTACGGCCAGCAACGTCGGTTCGAGATGGCGCTCGATGACGC
CAACTACCTCTGATAGTTGAGTCGATACTTCGGCGATCACCGCTTCCCTCATACTCTTCCTTTTTCAATA
TTATTGAAGCATTTATCAGGGTTATTGTCTCATGAGCGGATACATATTTGAATGTATTTAGAAAAATAAA
CAAATAGCTAGCTCACTCGGTCGCTACGCTCCGGGCGTGAGACTGCGGCGGGCGCTGCGGACACATACAA
AGTTACCCACAGATTCCGTGGATAAGCAGGGGACTAACATGTGAGGCAAAACAGCAGGGCCGCGCCGGTG
GCGTTTTTCCATAGGCTCCGCCCTCCTGCCAGAGTTCACATAAACAGACGCTTTTCCGGTGCATCTGTGG
GAGCCGTGAGGCTCAACCATGAATCTGACAGTACGGGCGAAACCCGACAGGACTTAAAGATCCCCACCGT
TTCCGGCGGGTCGCTCCCTCTTGCGCTCTCCTGTTCCGACCCTGCCGTTTACCGGATACCTGTTCCGCCT
TTCTCCCTTACGGGAAGTGTGGCGCTTTCTCATAGCTCACACACTGGTATCTCGGCTCGGTGTAGGTCGT
TCGCTCCAAGCTGGGCTGTAAGCAAGAACTCCCCGTTCAGCCCGACTGCTGCGCCTTATCCGGTAACTGT
TCACTTGAGTCCAACCCGGAAAAGCACGGTAAAACGCCACTGGCAGCAGCCATTGGTAACTGGGAGTTCG
CAGAGGATTTGTTTAGCTAAACACGCGGTTGCTCTTGAAGTGTGCGCCAAAGTCCGGCTACACTGGAAGG
ACAGATTTGGTTGCTGTGCTCTGCGAAAGCCAGTTACCACGGTTAAGCAGTTCCCCAACTGACTTAACCT
TCGATCAAACCACCTCCCCAGGTGGTTTTTTCGAAGGTTAAGTCAGTTGGGGAACTGCTTAACCTTCGAT
CAAACCACCTCCCCAGGTGGTTTTTTCGTTTACAGGGCAAAAGATTACGCGCAGAAAAAAAGGATCTCAA
GAAGATCCTTTGATCTTTTCTACTGAACCGCTCTAGATTTCAGTGCAATTTATCTCTTCAAATGTAGCAC
CTGAAGTCAGCCCCATACGATATAAGTTGTAATTCTCATGTTAGTCATGCCCCGCGCCCACCGGAAGGAG
CTGACTGGGTTGAAGGCTCTCAAGGGCATCGGTCGAGATCCCGGTGCCTAATGAGTGAGCTAACTTACAT
TAATTGCGTTGCGCTCACTGCCCGCTTTCCAGTCGGGAAACCTGTCGTGCCAGCTGCATTAATGAATCGG
CCAACGCGCGGGGAGAGGCGGTTTGCGTATTGGGCGCCAGGGTGGTTTTTCTTTTCACCAGTGAGACGGG
CAACAGCTGATTGCCCTTCACCGCCTGGCCCTGAGAGAGTTGCAGCAAGCGGTCCACGCTGGTTTGCCCC
AGCAGGCGAAAATCCTGTTTGATGGTGGTTAACGGCGGGATATAACATGAGCTGTCTTCGGTATCGTCGT
ATCCCACTACCGAGATGTCCGCACCAACGCGCAGCCCGGACTCGGTAATGGCGCGCATTGCGCCCAGCGC
CATCTGATCGTTGGCAACCAGCATCGCAGTGGGAACGATGCCCTCATTCAGCATTTGCATGGTTTGTTGA
AAACCGGACATGGCACTCCAGTCGCCTTCCCGTTCCGCTATCGGCTGAATTTGATTGCGAGTGAGATATT
TATGCCAGCCAGCCAGACGCAGACGCGCCGAGACAGAACTTAATGGGCCCGCTAACAGCGCGATTTGCTG
GTGACCCAATGCGACCAGATGCTCCACGCCCAGTCGCGTACCGTCTTCATGGGAGAAAATAATACTGTTG
ATGGGTGTCTGGTCAGAGACATCAAGAAATAACGCCGGAACATTAGTGCAGGCAGCTTCCACAGCAATGG
CATCCTGGTCATCCAGCGGATAGTTAATGATCAGCCCACTGACGCGTTGCGCGAGAAGATTGTGCACCGC
CGCTTTACAGGCTTCGACGCCGCTTCGTTCTACCATCGACACCACCACGCTGGCACCCAGTTGATCGGCG
CGAGATTTAATCGCCGCGACAATTTGCGACGGCGCGTGCAGGGCCAGACTGGAGGTGGCAACGCCAATCA
GCAACGACTGTTTGCCCGCCAGTTGTTGTGCCACGCGGTTGGGAATGTAATTCAGCTCCGCCATCGCCGC
TTCCACTTTTTCCCGCGTTTTCGCAGAAACGTGGCTGGCCTGGTTCACCACGCGGGAAACGGTCTGATAA
GAGACACCGGCATACTCTGCGACATCGTATAACGTTACTGGTTTCACATTCACCACCCTGAATTGACTCT
CTTCCGGGCGCTATCATGCCATACCGCGAAAGGTTTTGCGCCATTCGATGGTGTCCGGGATCTCGACGCT
CTCCCTTATGCGACTCCTGCATTAGGAAATTAATACGACTCACTATA
